Addgene plasmid #238909: EGFP-fL7Ae
Purpose: Contains EGFP-fL7Ae fluorogenic protein
Depositing lab: Jian-Hui Jiang. Depositing organization: Hunan University. Publication: Fluorogenic Interacting Protein Stabilization for Orthogonal RNA Imaging. Zhou WJ, Wu MY, Shao XJ, Tang LJ, Wang F, Jiang JH. Angew Chem Int Ed Engl. 2025 Apr 10:e202502350. doi: 10.1002/anie.202502350. PubMed 40208703.
Backbone
  Vector backbone: pcDNA3.1
  Vector type: Mammalian Expression
Growth in bacteria
  Bacterial resistance: Ampicillin, 100 μg/mL
  Growth temperature: 37°C
  Growth strain: DH5alpha
  Copy number: High Copy
Gene/Insert
  Gene/Insert name: EGFP-fL7Ae
  Species: Synthetic
  Promoter: miniCMV (GGTAGGCGTGTACGGTGGGAGGCCTATATAAGCAGAGCT)
  Cloning method: Restriction Enzyme; 5′ cloning site MluI (not destroyed) (unknown if destroyed); 3′ cloning site EcoRI (not destroyed) (unknown if destroyed)
Terms and licenses: Academic/Nonprofit Terms; Industry Terms: Not Available to Industry
How to cite: EGFP-fL7Ae was a gift from Jian-Hui Jiang (Addgene plasmid # 238909 ; http://n2t.net/addgene:238909 ; RRID:Addgene_238909)
