[The description below was written by a language model from this plasmid's Addgene catalogue record and pLannotate feature annotations shown in this document.]
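Description:
EGFP-fL7Ae is a mammalian expression plasmid built on the pcDNA3.1 backbone, about 6 kb in the sequenced record. It is propagated in E. coli through a high-copy ColE1/pUC-type origin and selected with ampicillin via the β-lactamase gene and its own promoter. The backbone also carries an f1 phage origin, which allows single-stranded DNA production. A neomycin phosphotransferase cassette, driven by the SV40 enhancer/early promoter and terminated by an SV40 polyadenylation signal, could in principle be used for G418 selection of transfected mammalian cells. Short annotated fragments (bom, ble, lacI, the lac promoter/operator and a reverse-oriented SP6 promoter) look like backbone remnants rather than functional payload.

The expression unit is driven by a minimal CMV promoter rather than the full-length CMV enhancer/promoter, which would be expected to give low, restrained expression. It encodes a synthetic fusion protein, followed by the bovine growth hormone polyadenylation signal. From the N-terminus, the annotated fusion consists of EGFP, two tandem copies of the HIV Rev nuclear export signal, and an L7Ae domain matching the Archaeoglobus fulgidus ribosomal protein that binds kink-turn (K-turn) RNA motifs. The export signals should bias the protein toward the cytoplasm.

The record describes the product as a "fluorogenic protein", and the associated publication title refers to fluorogenic interacting protein stabilization for orthogonal RNA imaging. This suggests a reporter whose fluorescence depends on stabilization when it binds its cognate RNA. However, the record does not state what modification distinguishes "fL7Ae" from native L7Ae, and no destabilizing element is annotated. The plasmid is most likely used to image RNAs tagged with K-turn motifs in live mammalian cells.
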