Features (pLannotate 1.2.2; 21 found; start..end, strand, type, name):
     28..80      -  misc_feature   bom (fragment): basis of mobility region from pBR322
    235..273     +  promoter       minimal CMV promoter: human cytomegalovirus (CMV) immediate early promoter
    309..1025    +  CDS            EGFP: EGFP is a basic (constitutively fluorescent) green fluorescent protein published in 1996, derived from Aequorea victoria. It is reported to be a rapidly-maturing weak dimer with moderate acid sensitivity.
   1056..1082    +  CDS            NES: nuclear export signal from the HIV Rev protein (Fischer et al., 1995)
   1092..1118    +  CDS            NES: nuclear export signal from the HIV Rev protein (Fischer et al., 1995)
   1164..1520    +  CDS            rpl7ae: RL7A_ARCFU - Experimental evidence at protein level: Swiss-Prot protein existence level 1. Multifunctional RNA-binding protein that recognizes the K- turn motif in ribosomal RNA, the RNA component of RNase P, box H/ACA, box C/D and box C'/D' sRNAs. From Archaeoglobus fulgidus (strain ATCC 49558 / VC-16 / DSM 4304 / JCM 9628 / NBRC 100126).
   1575..1593    -  promoter       SP6 promoter: promoter for bacteriophage SP6 RNA polymerase
   1619..1843    +  polyA_signal   bGH poly(A) signal: bovine growth hormone polyadenylation signal
   1847..1868    +  promoter       SV40 promoter (fragment): SV40 enhancer and early promoter
   1889..2317    +  rep_origin     f1 ori (sequence partly withheld): f1 bacteriophage origin of replication; arrow indicates direction of (+) strand synthesis
   2331..2660    +  promoter       SV40 promoter: SV40 enhancer and early promoter
   2727..3518    +  CDS            neo: KKA2_KLEPN - Also known as kan, nptII. Experimental evidence at protein level: Swiss-Prot protein existence level 1. Resistance to kanamycin, neomycin, paromomycin, ribostamycin, butirosin and gentamicin B. From Klebsiella pneumoniae.
   3542..3700    +  CDS            ble (fragment): BLE_KLEPN - Experimental evidence at protein level: Swiss-Prot protein existence level 1. Binding protein with a strong affinity to the bleomycin family of antibiotics. Binds to CL990; an antimitotic-antibiotic compound. From Klebsiella pneumoniae.
   3695..3816    +  polyA_signal   SV40 poly(A) signal: SV40 polyadenylation signal
   3889..3905    -  protein_bind   lac operator: The lac repressor binds to the lac operator to inhibit transcription in E. coli. This inhibition can be relieved by adding lactose or isopropyl-β-D-thiogalactopyranoside (IPTG). lac repressor encoded by lacI
   3913..3943    -  promoter       lac promoter: promoter for the E. coli lac operon
   3958..3979    -  protein_bind   CAP binding site: CAP binding activates transcription in the presence of cAMP. E. coli catabolite activator protein
   3992..4084    -  CDS            lacI (fragment): lac repressor; lacI; The lac repressor binds to the lac operator to inhibit transcription in E. coli. This inhibition can be relieved by adding lactose or isopropyl-β-D-thiogalactopyranoside (IPTG).
   4267..4855    -  rep_origin     ori: high-copy-number ColE1/pMB1/pBR322/pUC origin of replication
   5026..5886    -  CDS            AmpR: β-lactamase; bla; confers resistance to ampicillin, carbenicillin, and related antibiotics
   5887..5991    -  promoter       AmpR promoter: bla
>Addgene plasmid #238909 | EGFP-fL7Ae | addgene full sequence | sequence record 478590 | Addgene NGS Result
GACGGATCGGGAGATCTCCCGATCCCCTATGGTGCACTCTCAGTACAATCTGCTCTGATGCCGCATAGTT
AAGCCAGTATCTGCTCCCTGCTTGTGTGTTGGAGGTCGCTGAGTAGTGCGCGAGCAAAATTTAAGCTACA
ACAAGGCAAGGCTTGACCGACAATTGCATGAAGAATCTGCTTAGGGTTAGGCGTTTTGCGCTGCTTCGCG
ATGTACGGGCCAGATATACGCGTTGGTAGGCGTGTACGGTGGGAGGCCTATATAAGCAGAGCTCGTTTAG
TGAACCGTCAGATCGCGCCGACATCACCATGGTGAGCAAGGGCGAGGAGCTGTTCACCGGGGTGGTGCCC
ATCCTGGTCGAGCTGGACGGCGACGTAAACGGCCACAAGTTCAGCGTGTCCGGCGAGGGCGAGGGCGATG
CCACCTACGGCAAGCTGACCCTGAAGTTCATCTGCACCACCGGCAAGCTGCCCGTGCCCTGGCCCACCCT
CGTGACCACCCTGACCTACGGCGTGCAGTGCTTCAGCCGCTACCCCGACCACATGAAGCAGCACGACTTC
TTCAAGTCCGCCATGCCCGAAGGCTACGTCCAGGAGCGCACCATCTTCTTCAAGGACGACGGCAACTACA
AGACCCGCGCCGAGGTGAAGTTCGAGGGCGACACCCTGGTGAACCGCATCGAGCTGAAGGGCATCGACTT
CAAGGAGGACGGCAACATCCTGGGGCACAAGCTGGAGTACAACTACAACAGCCACAACGTCTATATCATG
GCCGACAAGCAGAAGAACGGCATCAAGGTGAACTTCAAGATCCGCCACAACATCGAGGACGGCAGCGTGC
AGCTCGCCGACCACTACCAGCAGAACACCCCCATCGGCGACGGCCCCGTGCTGCTGCCCGACAACCACTA
CCTGAGCACCCAGTCCGCCCTGAGCAAAGACCCCAACGAGAAGCGCGATCACATGGTCCTGCTGGAGTTC
GTGACCGCCGCCGGGATCACTCTCGGCATGGACGAGCTGTACAAGGGAGGCGGAGGCTCCGGAGGCGGAG
GCTCCCTGCCCCCCCTGGAGCGCCTGACCCTGGGAGGCTCCCTGCCCCCCCTGGAGCGCCTGACCCTGGG
AGGCGGAGGCTCCGGAGGCGGAGGCTCCGCCGGCACCGGCGGCATGTACGTGCGCTTCGAGGTGCCCGAG
GACATGCAGAACGAGGCCCTGAGCCTGCTGGAAAAAGTGCGCGAGAGCGGCAAAGTGAAGAAGGGCACCA
ACGAAACCACCAAGGCCGTGGAACGGGGCCTGGCCAAGCTGGTGTATATCGCCGAGGACGTGGACCCCCC
CGAGATTGTGGCCCATCTGCCCCTGCTGTGCGAAGAGAAGAACGTGCCCTACATCTACGTGAAGTCCAAG
AACGACCTGGGCAGAGCCGTGGGCATCGAGGTGCCATGTGCCTCTGCCGCCATCATCAACGAGGGCGAGC
TGCGGAAAGAACTGGGCAGCCTGGTGGAAAAGATCAAGGGCCTGCAGAAGGGTTCCCGTCGCCGCCGTCG
TCGCCGCGGTTAAGAATTCTCTAGAGGGCCCTATTCTATAGTGTCACCTAAATGCTAGAGCTCGCTGATC
AGCCTCGACTGTGCCTTCTAGTTGCCAGCCATCTGTTGTTTGCCCCTCCCCCGTGCCTTCCTTGACCCTG
GAAGGTGCCACTCCCACTGTCCTTTCCTAATAAAATGAGGAAATTGCATCGCATTGTCTGAGTAGGTGTC
ATTCTATTCTGGGGGGTGGGGTGGGGCAGGACAGCAAGGGGGAGGATTGGGAAGACAATAGCAGGCATGC
TGGGGATGCGGTGGGCTCTATGGCTTCTGAGGCGGAAAGAACCAGCTGGGGCTCTAGGGGGTATCCCC
[124 nt withheld, positions 1889-2012]
C
[91 nt withheld, positions 2014-2104]
A
[49 nt withheld, positions 2106-2154]
CCTTTGACGTTGGAGTCCACGTTCTTT
[37 nt withheld, positions 2182-2218]
ACCCTATCTCGGTCTATTCTTTTGATTTATAAGGGATTTTGCCGATTTCGGCCTATTGGTTAAAAAATGA
GCTGATTTAACAAAAATTTAACGCGAATTAATTCTGTGGAATGTGTGTCAGTTAGGGTGTGGAAAGTCCC
CAGGCTCCCCAGCAGGCAGAAGTATGCAAAGCATGCATCTCAATTAGTCAGCAACCAGGTGTGGAAAGTC
CCCAGGCTCCCCAGCAGGCAGAAGTATGCAAAGCATGCATCTCAATTAGTCAGCAACCATAGTCCCGCCC
CTAACTCCGCCCATCCCGCCCCTAACTCCGCCCAGTTCCGCCCATTCTCCGCCCCATGGCTGACTAATTT
TTTTTATTTATGCAGAGGCCGAGGCCGCCTCTGCCTCTGAGCTATTCCAGAAGTAGTGAGGAGGCTTTTT
TGGAGGCCTAGGCTTTTGCAAAAAGCTCCCGGGAGCTTGTATATCCATTTTCGGATCTGATCAAGAGACA
GGATGAGGATCGTTTCGCATGATTGAACAAGATGGATTGCACGCAGGTTCTCCGGCCGCTTGGGTGGAGA
GGCTATTCGGCTATGACTGGGCACAACAGACAATCGGCTGCTCTGATGCCGCCGTGTTCCGGCTGTCAGC
GCAGGGGCGCCCGGTTCTTTTTGTCAAGACCGACCTGTCCGGTGCCCTGAATGAACTGCAGGACGAGGCA
GCGCGGCTATCGTGGCTGGCCACGACGGGCGTTCCTTGCGCAGCTGTGCTCGACGTTGTCACTGAAGCGG
GAAGGGACTGGCTGCTATTGGGCGAAGTGCCGGGGCAGGATCTCCTGTCATCTCACCTTGCTCCTGCCGA
GAAAGTATCCATCATGGCTGATGCAATGCGGCGGCTGCATACGCTTGATCCGGCTACCTGCCCATTCGAC
CACCAAGCGAAACATCGCATCGAGCGAGCACGTACTCGGATGGAAGCCGGTCTTGTCGATCAGGATGATC
TGGACGAAGAGCATCAGGGGCTCGCGCCAGCCGAACTGTTCGCCAGGCTCAAGGCGCGCATGCCCGACGG
CGAGGATCTCGTCGTGACCCATGGCGATGCCTGCTTGCCGAATATCATGGTGGAAAATGGCCGCTTTTCT
GGATTCATCGACTGTGGCCGGCTGGGTGTGGCGGACCGCTATCAGGACATAGCGTTGGCTACCCGTGATA
TTGCTGAAGAGCTTGGCGGCGAATGGGCTGACCGCTTCCTCGTGCTTTACGGTATCGCCGCTCCCGATTC
GCAGCGCATCGCCTTCTATCGCCTTCTTGACGAGTTCTTCTGAGCGGGACTCTGGGGTTCGAAATGACCG
ACCAAGCGACGCCCAACCTGCCATCACGAGATTTCGATTCCACCGCCGCCTTCTATGAAAGGTTGGGCTT
CGGAATCGTTTTCCGGGACGCCGGCTGGATGATCCTCCAGCGCGGGGATCTCATGCTGGAGTTCTTCGCC
CACCCCAACTTGTTTATTGCAGCTTATAATGGTTACAAATAAAGCAATAGCATCACAAATTTCACAAATA
AAGCATTTTTTTCACTGCATTCTAGTTGTGGTTTGTCCAAACTCATCAATGTATCTTATCATGTCTGTAT
ACCGTCGACCTCTAGCTAGAGCTTGGCGTAATCATGGTCATAGCTGTTTCCTGTGTGAAATTGTTATCCG
CTCACAATTCCACACAACATACGAGCCGGAAGCATAAAGTGTAAAGCCTGGGGTGCCTAATGAGTGAGCT
AACTCACATTAATTGCGTTGCGCTCACTGCCCGCTTTCCAGTCGGGAAACCTGTCGTGCCAGCTGCATTA
ATGAATCGGCCAACGCGCGGGGAGAGGCGGTTTGCGTATTGGGCGCTCTTCCGCTTCCTCGCTCACTGAC
TCGCTGCGCTCGGTCGTTCGGCTGCGGCGAGCGGTATCAGCTCACTCAAAGGCGGTAATACGGTTATCCA
CAGAATCAGGGGATAACGCAGGAAAGAACATGTGAGCAAAAGGCCAGCAAAAGGCCAGGAACCGTAAAAA
GGCCGCGTTGCTGGCGTTTTTCCATAGGCTCCGCCCCCCTGACGAGCATCACAAAAATCGACGCTCAAGT
CAGAGGTGGCGAAACCCGACAGGACTATAAAGATACCAGGCGTTTCCCCCTGGAAGCTCCCTCGTGCGCT
CTCCTGTTCCGACCCTGCCGCTTACCGGATACCTGTCCGCCTTTCTCCCTTCGGGAAGCGTGGCGCTTTC
TCATAGCTCACGCTGTAGGTATCTCAGTTCGGTGTAGGTCGTTCGCTCCAAGCTGGGCTGTGTGCACGAA
CCCCCCGTTCAGCCCGACCGCTGCGCCTTATCCGGTAACTATCGTCTTGAGTCCAACCCGGTAAGACACG
ACTTATCGCCACTGGCAGCAGCCACTGGTAACAGGATTAGCAGAGCGAGGTATGTAGGCGGTGCTACAGA
GTTCTTGAAGTGGTGGCCTAACTACGGCTACACTAGAAGAACAGTATTTGGTATCTGCGCTCTGCTGAAG
CCAGTTACCTTCGGAAAAAGAGTTGGTAGCTCTTGATCCGGCAAACAAACCACCGCTGGTAGCGGTGGTT
TTTTTGTTTGCAAGCAGCAGATTACGCGCAGAAAAAAAGGATCTCAAGAAGATCCTTTGATCTTTTCTAC
GGGGTCTGACGCTCAGTGGAACGAAAACTCACGTTAAGGGATTTTGGTCATGAGATTATCAAAAAGGATC
TTCACCTAGATCCTTTTAAATTAAAAATGAAGTTTTAAATCAATCTAAAGTATATATGAGTAAACTTGGT
CTGACAGTTACCAATGCTTAATCAGTGAGGCACCTATCTCAGCGATCTGTCTATTTCGTTCATCCATAGT
TGCCTGACTCCCCGTCGTGTAGATAACTACGATACGGGAGGGCTTACCATCTGGCCCCAGTGCTGCAATG
ATACCGCGAGACCCACGCTCACCGGCTCCAGATTTATCAGCAATAAACCAGCCAGCCGGAAGGGCCGAGC
GCAGAAGTGGTCCTGCAACTTTATCCGCCTCCATCCAGTCTATTAATTGTTGCCGGGAAGCTAGAGTAAG
TAGTTCGCCAGTTAATAGTTTGCGCAACGTTGTTGCCATTGCTACAGGCATCGTGGTGTCACGCTCGTCG
TTTGGTATGGCTTCATTCAGCTCCGGTTCCCAACGATCAAGGCGAGTTACATGATCCCCCATGTTGTGCA
AAAAAGCGGTTAGCTCCTTCGGTCCTCCGATCGTTGTCAGAAGTAAGTTGGCCGCAGTGTTATCACTCAT
GGTTATGGCAGCACTGCATAATTCTCTTACTGTCATGCCATCCGTAAGATGCTTTTCTGTGACTGGTGAG
TACTCAACCAAGTCATTCTGAGAATAGTGTATGCGGCGACCGAGTTGCTCTTGCCCGGCGTCAATACGGG
ATAATACCGCGCCACATAGCAGAACTTTAAAAGTGCTCATCATTGGAAAACGTTCTTCGGGGCGAAAACT
CTCAAGGATCTTACCGCTGTTGAGATCCAGTTCGATGTAACCCACTCGTGCACCCAACTGATCTTCAGCA
TCTTTTACTTTCACCAGCGTTTCTGGGTGAGCAAAAACAGGAAGGCAAAATGCCGCAAAAAAGGGAATAA
GGGCGACACGGAAATGTTGAATACTCATACTCTTCCTTTTTCAATATTATTGAAGCATTTATCAGGGTTA
TTGTCTCATGAGCGGATACATATTTGAATGTATTTAGAAAAATAAACAAATAGGGGTTCCGCGCACATTT
CCCCGAAAAGTGCCACCTGACGTC
