>Addgene plasmid #238909 | EGFP-fL7Ae | depositor partial sequence | sequence record 469080 | EGFP
ATGGTGAGCAAGGGCGAGGAGCTGTTCACCGGGGTGGTGCCCATCCTGGTCGAGCTGGACGGCGACGTAA
ACGGCCACAAGTTCAGCGTGTCCGGCGAGGGCGAGGGCGATGCCACCTACGGCAAGCTGACCCTGAAGTT
CATCTGCACCACCGGCAAGCTGCCCGTGCCCTGGCCCACCCTCGTGACCACCCTGACCTACGGCGTGCAG
TGCTTCAGCCGCTACCCCGACCACATGAAGCAGCACGACTTCTTCAAGTCCGCCATGCCCGAAGGCTACG
TCCAGGAGCGCACCATCTTCTTCAAGGACGACGGCAACTACAAGACCCGCGCCGAGGTGAAGTTCGAGGG
CGACACCCTGGTGAACCGCATCGAGCTGAAGGGCATCGACTTCAAGGAGGACGGCAACATCCTGGGGCAC
AAGCTGGAGTACAACTACAACAGCCACAACGTCTATATCATGGCCGACAAGCAGAAGAACGGCATCAAGG
TGAACTTCAAGATCCGCCACAACATCGAGGACGGCAGCGTGCAGCTCGCCGACCACTACCAGCAGAACAC
CCCCATCGGCGACGGCCCCGTGCTGCTGCCCGACAACCACTACCTGAGCACCCAGTCCGCCCTGAGCAAA
GACCCCAACGAGAAGCGCGATCACATGGTCCTGCTGGAGTTCGTGACCGCCGCCGGGATCACTCTCGGCA
TGGACGAGCTGTACAAG
