>Addgene plasmid #238909 | EGFP-fL7Ae | depositor partial sequence | sequence record 469081 | fL7Ae
ATGTACGTGCGCTTCGAGGTGCCCGAGGACATGCAGAACGAGGCCCTGAGCCTGCTGGAAAAAGTGCGCG
AGAGCGGCAAAGTGAAGAAGGGCACCAACGAAACCACCAAGGCCGTGGAACGGGGCCTGGCCAAGCTGGT
GTATATCGCCGAGGACGTGGACCCCCCCGAGATTGTGGCCCATCTGCCCCTGCTGTGCGAAGAGAAGAAC
GTGCCCTACATCTACGTGAAGTCCAAGAACGACCTGGGCAGAGCCGTGGGCATCGAGGTGCCATGTGCCT
CTGCCGCCATCATCAACGAGGGCGAGCTGCGGAAAGAACTGGGCAGCCTGGTGGAAAAGATCAAGGGCCT
GCAGAAGGGTTCCCGTCGCCGCCGTCGTCGCCGCGGT
